>Addgene plasmid #196037 | hU6-pegRNA-EFS-mScarlet Template | addgene full sequence | sequence record 388867 | Addgene NGS Result
GTCGACGGATCGGGAGATCTCCCGATCCCCTATGGTGCACTCTCAGTACAATCTGCTCTGATGCCGCATA
GTTAAGCCAGTATCTGCTCCCTGCTTGTGTGTTGGAGGTCGCTGAGTAGTGCGCGAGCAAAATTTAAGCT
ACAACAAGGCAAGGCTTGACCGACAATTGCATGAAGAATCTGCTTAGGGTTAGGCGTTTTGCGCTGCTTC
GCGATGTACGGGCCAGATATACGCGTTGACATTGATTATTGACTAGTTATTAATAGTAATCAATTACGGG
GTCATTAGTTCATAGCCCATATATGGAGTTCCGCGTTACATAACTTACGGTAAATGGCCCGCCTGGCTGA
CCGCCCAACGACCCCCGCCCATTGACGTCAATAATGACGTATGTTCCCATAGTAACGCCAATAGGGACTT
TCCATTGACGTCAATGGGTGGAGTATTTACGGTAAACTGCCCACTTGGCAGTACATCAAGTGTATCATAT
GCCAAGTACGCCCCCTATTGACGTCAATGACGGTAAATGGCCCGCCTGGCATTATGCCCAGTACATGACC
TTATGGGACTTTCCTACTTGGCAGTACATCTACGTATTAGTCATCGCTATTACCATGGTGATGCGGTTTT
GGCAGTACATCAATGGGCGTGGATAGCGGTTTGACTCACGGGGATTTCCAAGTCTCCACCCCATTGACGT
CAATGGGAGTTTGTTTTGGCACCAAAATCAACGGGACTTTCCAAAATGTCGTAACAACTCCGCCCCATTG
ACGCAAATGGGCGGTAGGCGTGTACGGTGGGAGGTCTATATAAGCAGCGCGTTTTGCCTGTACTGGGTCT
CTCTGGTTAGACCAGATCTGAGCCTGGGAGCTCTCTGGCTAACTAGGGAACCCACTGCTTAAGCCTCAAT
AAAGCTTGCCTTGAGTGCTTCAAGTAGTGTGTGCCCGTCTGTTGTGTGACTCTGGTAACTAGAGATCCCT
CAGACCCTTTTAGTCAGTGTGGAAAATCTCTAGCAGTGGCGCCCGAACAGGGACTTGAAAGCGAAAGGGA
AACCAGAGGAGCTCTCTCGACGCAGGACTCGGCTTGCTGAAGCGCGCACGGCAAGAGGCGAGGGGCGGCG
ACTGGTGAGTACGCCAAAAATTTTGACTAGCGGAGGCTAGAAGGAGAGAGATGGGTGCGAGAGCGTCAGT
ATTAAGCGGGGGAGAATTAGATCGCGATGGGAAAAAATTCGGTTAAGGCCAGGGGGAAAGAAAAAATATA
AATTAAAACATATAGTATGGGCAAGCAGGGAGCTAGAACGATTCGCAGTTAATCCTGGCCTGTTAGAAAC
ATCAGAAGGCTGTAGACAAATACTGGGACAGCTACAACCATCCCTTCAGACAGGATCAGAAGAACTTAGA
TCATTATATAATACAGTAGCAACCCTCTATTGTGTGCATCAAAGGATAGAGATAAAAGACACCAAGGAAG
CTTTAGACAAGATAGAGGAAGAGCAAAACAAAAGTAAGACCACCGCACAGCAAGCGGCCGCTGATCTTCA
GACCTGGAGGAGGAGATATGAGGGACAATTGGAGAAGTGAATTATATAAATATAAAGTAGTAAAAATTGA
ACCATTAGGAGTAGCACCCACCAAGGCAAAGAGAAGAGTGGTGCAGAGAGAAAAAAGAGCAGTGGGAATA
GGAGCTTTGTTCCTTGGGTTCTTGGGAGCAGCAGGAAGCACTATGGGCGCAGCGTCAATGACGCTGACGG
TACAGGCCAGACAATTATTGTCTGGTATAGTGCAGCAGCAGAACAATTTGCTGAGGGCTATTGAGGCGCA
ACAGCATCTGTTGCAACTCACAGTCTGGGGCATCAAGCAGCTCCAGGCAAGAATCCTGGCTGTGGAAAGA
TACCTAAAGGATCAACAGCTCCTGGGGATTTGGGGTTGCTCTGGAAAACTCATTTGCACCACTGCTGTGC
CTTGGAATGCTAGTTGGAGTAATAAATCTCTGGAACAGATTTGGAATCACACGACCTGGATGGAGTGGGA
CAGAGAAATTAACAATTACACAAGCTTAATACACTCCTTAATTGAAGAATCGCAAAACCAGCAAGAAAAG
AATGAACAAGAATTATTGGAATTAGATAAATGGGCAAGTTTGTGGAATTGGTTTAACATAACAAATTGGC
TGTGGTATATAAAATTATTCATAATGATAGTAGGAGGCTTGGTAGGTTTAAGAATAGTTTTTGCTGTACT
TTCTATAGTGAATAGAGTTAGGCAGGGATATTCACCATTATCGTTTCAGACCCACCTCCCAACCCCGAGG
GGACCCGACAGGCCCGAAGGAATAGAAGAAGAAGGTGGAGAGAGAGACAGAGACAGATCCATTCGATTAG
TGAACGGATCGGCACTGCGTGCGCCAATTCTGCAGACAAATGGCAGTATTCATCCACAATTTTAAAAGAA
AAGGGGGGATTGGGGGGTACAGTGCAGGGGAAAGAATAGTAGACATAATAGCAACAGACATACAAACTAA
AGAATTACAAAAACAAATTACAAAAATTCAAAATTTTCGGGTTTATTACAGGGACAGCAGAGATCCAGTT
TGGTTAATTAAGGTACCGATCAGTGTGAGGGAGTGTAAAGCTGGTTTAAGGTCGGGCAGGAAGAGGGCCT
ATTTCCCATGATTCCTTCATATTTGCATATACGATACAAGGCTGTTAGAGAGATAATTAGAATTAATTTG
ACTGTAAACACAAAGATATTAGTACAAAATACGTGACGTAGAAAGTAATAATTTCTTGGGTAGTTTGCAG
TTTTAAAATTATGTTTTAAAATGGACTATCATATGCTTACCGTAACTTGAAAGTATTTCGATTTCTTGGC
TTTATATATCTTGTGGAAAGGACGAAACACCCGAGACGGTAGTCAAAAGCCTCCGGTCGGAGGCTTTTGA
CTTGGCTGAGGAGTGCCATTAAGCACCGGTGGAGTGACGACCTTCAGCACGTTCGTACTGTTCAACGATG
GTGTAGTCTTCGTTGTGGGAGGTGATGTCCAGTTTGATGTCGGTTTTGTAAGCACCCGGCAGCTGAACCG
GTTTTTTAGCCATGTAGGTGGTTTTAACTTCAGCGTCGTAGTGACCACCGTCTTTCAGTTTCAGACGCAT
TTTGATTTCACCTTTCAGAGCACCGTCTTCCGGGTACATACGTTCGGTGGAAGCTTCCCAACCCATGGTT
TTTTTCTGCATAACCGGACCGTCGGACGGGAAGTTGGTACCACGCAGTTTAACTTTGTAGATGAACTCAC
CGTCTTGCAGGGAGGAGTCCTGGGTAACGGTAACAACACCACCGTCTTCGAAGTTCATAACACGTTCCCA
TTTGAAACCTTCCGGGAAGGACAGTTTCAGGTAGTCCGGGATGTCAGCCGGGTGTTTAACGTAAGCTTTG
GAACCGTACTGGAACTGCGGGGACAGGATGTCCCAAGCGAACGGCAGCGGACCACCTTTGGTAACTTTCA
GTTTAGCGGTCTGGGTACCTTCGTACGGACGACCTTCACCTTCACCTTCGATTTCGAACTCGTGACCGTT
AACGGAACCTTCCATACGAACTTTGAAACGCATGAACTCTTTGATAACGTCTTCGCTACTCGCCATAGAT
CCTTTCTCCTCTTTCAGATCCGTGCTCAGTATCTCTATCACTGATAGGGATGTCAATCTCTATCACTGAT
AGGGACGTCTCGTTTTTTTAAACCGCTGTTCCTAGGAATCCCGAGGCCTTCGAGTGGCTCCGGTGCCCGT
CAGTGGGCAGAGCGCACATCGCCCACAGTCCCCGAGAAGTTGGGGGGAGGGGTCGGCAATTGAACCGGTG
CCTAGAGAAGGTGGCGCGGGGTAAACTGGGAAAGTGATGTCGTGTACTGGCTCCGCCTTTTTCCCGAGGG
TGGGGGAGAACCGTATATAAGTGCAGTAGTCGCCGTGAACGTTCTTTTTCGCAACGGGTTTGCCGCCAGA
ACACAGGTGTCGTGACGCGGGACCCGACATTAGCGCTACAGCTTAAGCGGTCGACCACCATGGTGAGCAA
GGGCGAGGCAGTGATCAAGGAGTTCATGCGGTTCAAGGTGCACATGGAGGGCTCCATGAACGGCCACGAG
TTCGAGATCGAGGGCGAGGGCGAGGGCCGCCCCTACGAGGGCACCCAGACCGCCAAGCTGAAGGTGACCA
AGGGTGGCCCCCTGCCCTTCTCCTGGGACATCCTGTCCCCTCAGTTCATGTACGGCTCCAGGGCCTTCAC
CAAGCACCCCGCCGACATCCCCGACTACTATAAGCAGTCCTTCCCCGAGGGCTTCAAGTGGGAGCGCGTG
ATGAACTTCGAGGACGGCGGCGCCGTGACCGTGACCCAGGACACCTCCCTGGAGGACGGCACCCTGATCT
ACAAGGTGAAGCTCCGCGGCACCAACTTCCCTCCTGACGGCCCCGTAATGCAGAAGAAGACAATGGGCTG
GGAAGCGTCCACCGAGCGGTTGTACCCCGAGGACGGCGTGCTGAAGGGCGACATTAAGATGGCCCTGCGC
CTGAAGGACGGCGGCCGCTACCTGGCGGACTTCAAGACCACCTACAAGGCCAAGAAGCCCGTGCAGATGC
CCGGCGCCTACAACGTCGACCGCAAGTTGGACATCACCTCCCACAACGAGGACTACACCGTGGTGGAACA
GTACGAACGCTCCGAGGGCCGCCACTCCACCGGCGGCATGGACGAGCTGTACAAGTAAAAACGTTGTTGT
TTGGGGTTGAATTACTCTACATGTTTAAGGGTTCCGGTTCCACTAGGTACAATTCGATATCAAGCTTATC
GATAATCAACCTCTGGATTACAAAATTTGTGAAAGATTGACTGGTATTCTTAACTATGTTGCTCCTTTTA
CGCTATGTGGATACGCTGCTTTAATGCCTTTGTATCATGCTATTGCTTCCCGTATGGCTTTCATTTTCTC
CTCCTTGTATAAATCCTGGTTGCTGTCTCTTTATGAGGAGTTGTGGCCCGTTGTCAGGCAACGTGGCGTG
GTGTGCACTGTGTTTGCTGACGCAACCCCCACTGGTTGGGGCATTGCCACCACCTGTCAGCTCCTTTCCG
GGACTTTCGCTTTCCCCCTCCCTATTGCCACGGCGGAACTCATCGCCGCCTGCCTTGCCCGCTGCTGGAC
AGGGGCTCGGCTGTTGGGCACTGACAATTCCGTGGTGTTGTCGGGGAAATCATCGTCCTTTCCTTGGCTG
CTCGCCTGTGTTGCCACCTGGATTCTGCGCGGGACGTCCTTCTGCTACGTCCCTTCGGCCCTCAATCCAG
CGGACCTTCCTTCCCGCGGCCTGCTGCCGGCTCTGCGGCCTCTTCCGCGTCTTCGCCTTCGCCCTCAGAC
GAGTCGGATCTCCCTTTGGGCCGCCTCCCCGCGTCGACTTTAAGACCAATGACTTACAAGGCAGCTGTAG
ATCTTAGCCACTTTTTAAAAGAAAAGGGGGGACTGGAAGGGCTAATTCACTCCCAACGAAGACAAGATCT
GCTTTTTGCTTGTACTGGGTCTCTCTGGTTAGACCAGATCTGAGCCTGGGAGCTCTCTGGCTAACTAGGG
AACCCACTGCTTAAGCCTCAATAAAGCTTGCCTTGAGTGCTTCAAGTAGTGTGTGCCCGTCTGTTGTGTG
ACTCTGGTAACTAGAGATCCCTCAGACCCTTTTAGTCAGTGTGGAAAATCTCTAGCAGGGCCCGGCGAAA
CCCGCTGATCAGCCTCGACTGTGCCTTCTAGTTGCCAGCCATCTGTTGTTTGCCCCTCCCCCGTGCCTTC
CTTGACCCTGGAAGGTGCCACTCCCACTGTCCTTTCCTAATAAAATGAGGAAATTGCATCGCATTGTCTG
AGTAGGTGTCATTCTATTCTGGGGGGTGGGGTGGGGCAGGACAGCAAGGGGGAGGATTGGGAAGACAATA
GCAGGCATGCTGGGGATGCGGTGGGCTCTATGGCTTCTGAGGCGGAAAGAACCAGCTGGGGCTCTAGGGG
GTATCCCC
[124 nt withheld, positions 6029-6152]
C
[91 nt withheld, positions 6154-6244]
A
[49 nt withheld, positions 6246-6294]
CCTTTGACGTTGGAGTCCACGTTCTTT
[37 nt withheld, positions 6322-6358]
ACCCTATCTCGGTCTATTCTTTTGATTTATAAGGGATTTTGCCGATTTCGGCCTATTGGTTAAAAAATGA
GCTGATTTAACAAAAATTTAACGCGAATTAATTCTGTGGAATGTGTGTCAGTTAGGGTGTGGAAAGTCCC
CAGGCTCCCCAGCAGGCAGAAGTATGCAAAGCATGCATCTCAATTAGTCAGCAACCAGGTGTGGAAAGTC
CCCAGGCTCCCCAGCAGGCAGAAGTATGCAAAGCATGCATCTCAATTAGTCAGCAACCATAGTCCCGCCC
CTAACTCCGCCCATCCCGCCCCTAACTCCGCCCAGTTCCGCCCATTCTCCGCCCCATGGCTGACTAATTT
TTTTTATTTATGCAGAGGCCGAGGCCGCCTCTGCCTCTGAGCTATTCCAGAAGTAGTGAGGAGGCTTTTT
TGGAGGCCTAGGCTTTTGCAAAAAGCTCCCGGGAGCTTGTATATCCATTTTCGGATCTGATCAGCACGTG
TTGACAATTAATCATCGGCATAGTATATCGGCATAGTATAATACGACAAGGTGAGGAACTAAACCATGGC
CAAGTTGACCAGTGCCGTTCCGGTGCTCACCGCGCGCGACGTCGCCGGAGCGGTCGAGTTCTGGACCGAC
CGGCTCGGGTTCTCCCGGGACTTCGTGGAGGACGACTTCGCCGGTGTGGTCCGGGACGACGTGACCCTGT
TCATCAGCGCGGTCCAGGACCAGGTGGTGCCGGACAACACCCTGGCCTGGGTGTGGGTGCGCGGCCTGGA
CGAGCTGTACGCCGAGTGGTCGGAGGTCGTGTCCACGAACTTCCGGGACGCCTCCGGGCCGGCCATGACC
GAGATCGGCGAGCAGCCGTGGGGGCGGGAGTTCGCCCTGCGCGACCCGGCCGGCAACTGCGTGCACTTCG
TGGCCGAGGAGCAGGACTGACACGTGCTACGAGATTTCGATTCCACCGCCGCCTTCTATGAAAGGTTGGG
CTTCGGAATCGTTTTCCGGGACGCCGGCTGGATGATCCTCCAGCGCGGGGATCTCATGCTGGAGTTCTTC
GCCCACCCCAACTTGTTTATTGCAGCTTATAATGGTTACAAATAAAGCAATAGCATCACAAATTTCACAA
ATAAAGCATTTTTTTCACTGCATTCTAGTTGTGGTTTGTCCAAACTCATCAATGTATCTTATCATGTCTG
TATACCGTCGACCTCTAGCTAGAGCTTGGCGTAATCATGGTCATAGCTGTTTCCTGTGTGAAATTGTTAT
CCGCTCACAATTCCACACAACATACGAGCCGGAAGCATAAAGTGTAAAGCCTGGGGTGCCTAATGAGTGA
GCTAACTCACATTAATTGCGTTGCGCTCACTGCCCGCTTTCCAGTCGGGAAACCTGTCGTGCCAGCTGCA
TTAATGAATCGGCCAACGCGCGGGGAGAGGCGGTTTGCGTATTGGGCGCTCTTCCGCTTCCTCGCTCACT
GACTCGCTGCGCTCGGTCGTTCGGCTGCGGCGAGCGGTATCAGCTCACTCAAAGGCGGTAATACGGTTAT
CCACAGAATCAGGGGATAACGCAGGAAAGAACATGTGAGCAAAAGGCCAGCAAAAGGCCAGGAACCGTAA
AAAGGCCGCGTTGCTGGCGTTTTTCCATAGGCTCCGCCCCCCTGACGAGCATCACAAAAATCGACGCTCA
AGTCAGAGGTGGCGAAACCCGACAGGACTATAAAGATACCAGGCGTTTCCCCCTGGAAGCTCCCTCGTGC
GCTCTCCTGTTCCGACCCTGCCGCTTACCGGATACCTGTCCGCCTTTCTCCCTTCGGGAAGCGTGGCGCT
TTCTCATAGCTCACGCTGTAGGTATCTCAGTTCGGTGTAGGTCGTTCGCTCCAAGCTGGGCTGTGTGCAC
GAACCCCCCGTTCAGCCCGACCGCTGCGCCTTATCCGGTAACTATCGTCTTGAGTCCAACCCGGTAAGAC
ACGACTTATCGCCACTGGCAGCAGCCACTGGTAACAGGATTAGCAGAGCGAGGTATGTAGGCGGTGCTAC
AGAGTTCTTGAAGTGGTGGCCTAACTACGGCTACACTAGAAGAACAGTATTTGGTATCTGCGCTCTGCTG
AAGCCAGTTACCTTCGGAAAAAGAGTTGGTAGCTCTTGATCCGGCAAACAAACCACCGCTGGTAGCGGTG
GTTTTTTTGTTTGCAAGCAGCAGATTACGCGCAGAAAAAAAGGATCTCAAGAAGATCCTTTGATCTTTTC
TACGGGGTCTGACGCTCAGTGGAACGAAAACTCACGTTAAGGGATTTTGGTCATGAGATTATCAAAAAGG
ATCTTCACCTAGATCCTTTTAAATTAAAAATGAAGTTTTAAATCAATCTAAAGTATATATGAGTAAACTT
GGTCTGACAGTTACCAATGCTTAATCAGTGAGGCACCTATCTCAGCGATCTGTCTATTTCGTTCATCCAT
AGTTGCCTGACTCCCCGTCGTGTAGATAACTACGATACGGGAGGGCTTACCATCTGGCCCCAGTGCTGCA
ATGATACCGCGAGACCCACGCTCACCGGCTCCAGATTTATCAGCAATAAACCAGCCAGCCGGAAGGGCCG
AGCGCAGAAGTGGTCCTGCAACTTTATCCGCCTCCATCCAGTCTATTAATTGTTGCCGGGAAGCTAGAGT
AAGTAGTTCGCCAGTTAATAGTTTGCGCAACGTTGTTGCCATTGCTACAGGCATCGTGGTGTCACGCTCG
TCGTTTGGTATGGCTTCATTCAGCTCCGGTTCCCAACGATCAAGGCGAGTTACATGATCCCCCATGTTGT
GCAAAAAAGCGGTTAGCTCCTTCGGTCCTCCGATCGTTGTCAGAAGTAAGTTGGCCGCAGTGTTATCACT
CATGGTTATGGCAGCACTGCATAATTCTCTTACTGTCATGCCATCCGTAAGATGCTTTTCTGTGACTGGT
GAGTACTCAACCAAGTCATTCTGAGAATAGTGTATGCGGCGACCGAGTTGCTCTTGCCCGGCGTCAATAC
GGGATAATACCGCGCCACATAGCAGAACTTTAAAAGTGCTCATCATTGGAAAACGTTCTTCGGGGCGAAA
ACTCTCAAGGATCTTACCGCTGTTGAGATCCAGTTCGATGTAACCCACTCGTGCACCCAACTGATCTTCA
GCATCTTTTACTTTCACCAGCGTTTCTGGGTGAGCAAAAACAGGAAGGCAAAATGCCGCAAAAAAGGGAA
TAAGGGCGACACGGAAATGTTGAATACTCATACTCTTCCTTTTTCAATATTATTGAAGCATTTATCAGGG
TTATTGTCTCATGAGCGGATACATATTTGAATGTATTTAGAAAAATAAACAAATAGGGGTTCCGCGCACA
TTTCCCCGAAAAGTGCCACCTGAC
Features (pLannotate 1.2.2; 35 found; start..end, strand, type, name):
     31..83      -  misc_feature   bom (fragment): basis of mobility region from pBR322
    238..617     +  enhancer       CMV enhancer: human cytomegalovirus immediate early enhancer
    618..817     +  promoter       CMV promoter: human cytomegalovirus (CMV) immediate early promoter
    835..1015    +  LTR            5' LTR (truncated): truncated 5' long terminal repeat (LTR) from HIV-1
   1062..1187    +  misc_feature   HIV-1 Ψ: packaging signal of human immunodeficiency virus type 1
   1171..1534    +  CDS            HIV-1 gag (fragment): gag protein from human immunodeficiency virus 1; gag
   1680..1913    +  misc_feature   RRE: The Rev response element (RRE) of HIV-1 allows for Rev-dependent mRNA export from the nucleus to the cytoplasm.
   2290..2390    +  CDS            Rev (fragment): human immunodeficiency virus 1 (HIV-1) Rev protein; rev; enhances nuclear export of unspliced and incompletely spliced viral mRNAs
   2440..2557    +  misc_feature   cPPT/CTS: central polypurine tract and central termination sequence of HIV-1
   2653..2893    +  promoter       U6 promoter: RNA polymerase III promoter for human U6 snRNA
   2911..2942    -  terminator     tonB terminator: bidirectional E. coli tonB-P14 transcription terminator
   2959..3636    -  CDS            mRFP1: monomeric derivative of DsRed (Campbell et al., 2002)
   3672..3691    -  promoter       H1-2O2 promoter (fragment): doxycycline-inducible variant of the human H1 RNA promoter (Henriksen et al., 2007)
   3697..3715    -  protein_bind   tet operator: tetO; bacterial operator O2 for the tetR and tetA genes tetracycline repressor TetR
   3785..3996    +  promoter       EF-1α core promoter: core promoter for human elongation factor EF-1α
   4050..4745    +  CDS            mScarlet: mScarlet is a basic (constitutively fluorescent) red fluorescent protein published in 2016, derived from synthetic construct. It has moderate acid sensitivity.
   4811..4834    +  misc_feature   MCS (fragment): pBluescript multiple cloning site
   4834..5422    +  misc_feature   WPRE: woodchuck hepatitis virus posttranscriptional regulatory element
   5473..5492    +  misc_feature   cPPT/CTS (fragment): central polypurine tract and central termination sequence of HIV-1
   5494..5727    +  LTR            3' LTR (ΔU3): self-inactivating 3' long terminal repeat (LTR) from HIV-1
   5759..5983    +  polyA_signal   bGH poly(A) signal: bovine growth hormone polyadenylation signal
   5987..6008    +  promoter       SV40 promoter (fragment): SV40 enhancer and early promoter
   6029..6457    +  rep_origin     f1 ori (sequence partly withheld): f1 bacteriophage origin of replication; arrow indicates direction of (+) strand synthesis
   6471..6800    +  promoter       SV40 promoter: SV40 enhancer and early promoter
   6848..6895    +  promoter       EM7 promoter: synthetic bacterial promoter&nbsp
   6914..7288    +  CDS            BleoR: antibiotic-binding protein; Sh ble from Streptoalloteichus hindustanus; confers resistance to bleomycin, phleomycin, and Zeocin™
   7298..7423    +  CDS            ble (fragment): BLE_KLEPN - Experimental evidence at protein level: Swiss-Prot protein existence level 1. Binding protein with a strong affinity to the bleomycin family of antibiotics. Binds to CL990; an antimitotic-antibiotic compound. From Klebsiella pneumoniae.
   7418..7539    +  polyA_signal   SV40 poly(A) signal: SV40 polyadenylation signal
   7612..7628    -  protein_bind   lac operator: The lac repressor binds to the lac operator to inhibit transcription in E. coli. This inhibition can be relieved by adding lactose or isopropyl-β-D-thiogalactopyranoside (IPTG). lac repressor encoded by lacI
   7636..7666    -  promoter       lac promoter: promoter for the E. coli lac operon
   7681..7702    -  protein_bind   CAP binding site: CAP binding activates transcription in the presence of cAMP. E. coli catabolite activator protein
   7715..7807    -  CDS            lacI (fragment): lac repressor; lacI; The lac repressor binds to the lac operator to inhibit transcription in E. coli. This inhibition can be relieved by adding lactose or isopropyl-β-D-thiogalactopyranoside (IPTG).
   7990..8578    -  rep_origin     ori: high-copy-number ColE1/pMB1/pBR322/pUC origin of replication
   8749..9609    -  CDS            AmpR: β-lactamase; bla; confers resistance to ampicillin, carbenicillin, and related antibiotics
   9610..9714    -  promoter       AmpR promoter: bla
