[The description below was written by a language model from this plasmid's Addgene catalogue record and pLannotate feature annotations shown in this document.]
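Description:
hU6-pegRNA-EFS-mScarlet Template (the "UPEmS" template) is a 9.7 kb third-generation-style, self-inactivating HIV-1 lentiviral transfer vector built on an in-house Gibson-compatible lentiviral backbone and catalogued for mammalian expression. It is propagated in E. coli through a high-copy ColE1/pUC-type origin with ampicillin resistance. An f1 origin is also present. The viral genome is transcribed from a CMV enhancer/promoter fused to a truncated 5' LTR and carries the Ψ packaging signal with a partial gag sequence, the Rev response element, a cPPT/CTS, a WPRE and a ΔU3 3' LTR followed by a bGH polyadenylation signal. Outside the LTRs, an SV40/EM7-driven BleoR cassette is annotated, which could confer Zeocin resistance, although the record does not describe its use.

The payload has two transcription units. A human U6 RNA polymerase III promoter is positioned to drive a single prime editing guide RNA (pegRNA). In this template form, the pegRNA position is occupied by a reverse-oriented cassette annotated as mRFP1 with a tet operator and promoter fragment upstream and a bacterial tonB terminator. This looks like a placeholder, possibly a visual bacterial screening marker, that is replaced when a pegRNA is cloned in, but the record does not state this explicitly. Downstream, the EF-1α core (EFS) promoter drives mScarlet, a bright monomeric red fluorescent protein, so transduced or transfected cells expressing the pegRNA can be identified or sorted. The vector encodes no prime editor itself. The associated work describes a prime editor mouse model, which suggests the editor enzyme is supplied separately, with this vector delivering the pegRNA to model somatic mutations.
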