Addgene plasmid #196037: hU6-pegRNA-EFS-mScarlet Template
Purpose: The template UPEmS vector designed for cloning of a single pegRNA and subsequent co-expression with mScarlet.
Depositing lab: Tyler Jacks. Publication: A prime editor mouse to model a broad spectrum of somatic mutations in vivo. Ely ZA, Mathey-Andrews N, Naranjo S, Gould SI, Mercer KL, Newby GA, Cabana CM, Rideout WM 3rd, Jaramillo GC, Khirallah JM, Holland K, Randolph PB, Freed-Pastor WA, Davis JR, Kulstad Z, Westcott PMK, Lin L, Anzalone AV, Horton BL, Pattada NB, Shanahan SL, Ye Z, Spranger S, Xu Q, Sanchez-Rivera FJ, Liu DR, Jacks T. Nat Biotechnol. 2023 May 11. doi: 10.1038/s41587-023-01783-y. PubMed 37169967.
Backbone
  Vector backbone: Lenti-gibson backbone vector
  Backbone manufacturer: Jacks Lab
  Vector type: Mammalian Expression
Growth in bacteria
  Bacterial resistance: Ampicillin, 100 μg/mL
  Growth temperature: 37°C
  Growth strain: NEB Stable
  Copy number: Unknown
Gene/Insert
  Gene/Insert name: mScarlet
  Species: Synthetic
  Insert size (bp): 699
  Promoter: hU6 and EFS
  Cloning method: Gibson Cloning
  Sequencing primers: 5′ GACCCGACATTAGCGCTACAGCTTAAGCGG
Terms and licenses: Academic/Nonprofit Terms; Industry Terms: Not Available to Industry
How to cite: hU6-pegRNA-EFS-mScarlet Template was a gift from Tyler Jacks (Addgene plasmid # 196037 ; http://n2t.net/addgene:196037 ; RRID:Addgene_196037)
